>Addgene plasmid #165412 | Sticky-169ak-4X | addgene full sequence | sequence record 331258 | Addgene NGS Result
GGTGCTAGAGCTGTCTACGACCAATTGAGCGGCCTCGGCACCGGGATTGTGAAAAAAAAAAGGGTACCAG
ATCCGAATCCGTACGTGCGTTTAAGCGGTGCTAGAGCTGTCTACGACCAATTGAGCGGCCTCGGCACCGG
GATTGTGAAAAAAAAAAGGGTACCGGATCTGATTCCGTACGTGCGTTTAAGCGGTGCTAGAGCTGTCTAC
GACCAATTGAGCGGCCTCGGCACCGGGATTGTGAAAAAAAAAAGGGTACCAGATCTTTTTTTAAGCTTGG
CGTAATCATGGTCATAGCTGTTTCATCGGATCCCGGGCCCGTCGACTGCAGAGGCCTGCATGCAAGCTTG
GCGTAATCATGGTCATAGCTGTTTCCTGTGTGAAATTGTTATCCGCTCACAATTCCACACAACATACGAG
CCGGAAGCATAAAGTGTAAAGCCTGGGGTGCCTAATGAGTGAGCTAACTCACATTAATTGCGTTGCGCTC
ACTGCCCGCTTTCCAGTCGGGAAACCTGTCGTGCCAGCTGCATTAATGAATCGGCCAACGCGCGGGGAGA
GGCGGTTTGCGTATTGGGCGCTCTTCCGCTTCCTCGCTCACTGACTCGCTGCGCTCGGTCGTTCGGCTGC
GGCGAGCGGTATCAGCTCACTCAAAGGCGGTAATACGGTTATCCACAGAATCAGGGGATAACGCAGGAAA
GAACATGTGAGCAAAAGGCCAGCAAAAGGCCAGGAACCGTAAAAAGGCCGCGTTGCTGGCGTTTTTCCAT
AGGCTCCGCCCCCCTGACGAGCATCACAAAAATCGACGCTCAAGTCAGAGGTGGCGAAACCCGACAGGAC
TATAAAGATACCAGGCGTTTCCCCCTGGAAGCTCCCTCGTGCGCTCTCCTGTTCCGACCCTGCCGCTTAC
CGGATACCTGTCCGCCTTTCTCCCTTCGGGAAGCGTGGCGCTTTCTCATAGCTCACGCTGTAGGTATCTC
AGTTCGGTGTAGGTCGTTCGCTCCAAGCTGGGCTGTGTGCACGAACCCCCCGTTCAGCCCGACCGCTGCG
CCTTATCCGGTAACTATCGTCTTGAGTCCAACCCGGTAAGACACGACTTATCGCCACTGGCAGCAGCCAC
TGGTAACAGGATTAGCAGAGCGAGGTATGTAGGCGGTGCTACAGAGTTCTTGAAGTGGTGGCCTAACTAC
GGCTACACTAGAAGAACAGTATTTGGTATCTGCGCTCTGCTGAAGCCAGTTACCTTCGGAAAAAGAGTTG
GTAGCTCTTGATCCGGCAAACAAACCACCGCTGGTAGCGGTGGTTTTTTTGTTTGCAAGCAGCAGATTAC
GCGCAGAAAAAAAGGATCTCAAGAAGATCCTTTGATCTTTTCTACGGGGTCTGACGCTCAGTGGAACGAA
AACTCACGTTAAGGGATTTTGGTCATGAGATTATCAAAAAGGATCTTCACCTAGATCCTTTTAAATTAAA
AATGAAGTTTTAAATCAATCTAAAGTATATATGAGTAAACTTGGTCTGACAGTTACCAATGCTTAATCAG
TGAGGCACCTATCTCAGCGATCTGTCTATTTCGTTCATCCATAGTTGCCTGACTCCCCGTCGTGTAGATA
ACTACGATACGGGAGGGCTTACCATCTGGCCCCAGTGCTGCAATGATACCGCGAGACCCACGCTCACCGG
CTCCAGATTTATCAGCAATAAACCAGCCAGCCGGAAGGGCCGAGCGCAGAAGTGGTCCTGCAACTTTATC
CGCCTCCATCCAGTCTATTAATTGTTGCCGGGAAGCTAGAGTAAGTAGTTCGCCAGTTAATAGTTTGCGC
AACGTTGTTGCCATTGCTACAGGCATCGTGGTGTCACGCTCGTCGTTTGGTATGGCTTCATTCAGCTCCG
GTTCCCAACGATCAAGGCGAGTTACATGATCCCCCATGTTGTGCAAAAAAGCGGTTAGCTCCTTCGGTCC
TCCGATCGTTGTCAGAAGTAAGTTGGCCGCAGTGTTATCACTCATGGTTATGGCAGCACTGCATAATTCT
CTTACTGTCATGCCATCCGTAAGATGCTTTTCTGTGACTGGTGAGTACTCAACCAAGTCATTCTGAGAAT
AGTGTATGCGGCGACCGAGTTGCTCTTGCCCGGCGTCAATACGGGATAATACCGCGCCACATAGCAGAAC
TTTAAAAGTGCTCATCATTGGAAAACGTTCTTCGGGGCGAAAACTCTCAAGGATCTTACCGCTGTTGAGA
TCCAGTTCGATGTAACCCACTCGTGCACCCAACTGATCTTCAGCATCTTTTACTTTCACCAGCGTTTCTG
GGTGAGCAAAAACAGGAAGGCAAAATGCCGCAAAAAAGGGAATAAGGGCGACACGGAAATGTTGAATACT
CATACTCTTCCTTTTTCAATATTATTGAAGCATTTATCAGGGTTATTGTCTCATGAGCGGATACATATTT
GAATGTATTTAGAAAAATAAACAAATAGGGGTTCCGCGCACATTTCCCCGAAAAGTGCCACCTGACGTCT
AAGAAACCATTATTATCATGACATTAACCTATAAAAATAGGCGTATCACGAGGCCCTTTCGTCTCGCGCG
TTTCGGTGATGACGGTGAAAACCTCTGACACATGCAGCTCCCGGAGACGGTCACAGCTTGTCTGTAAGCG
GATGCCGGGAGCAGACAAGCCCGTCAGGGCGCGTCAGCGGGTGTTGGCGGGTGTCGGGGCTGGCTTAACT
ATGCGGCATCAGAGCAGATTGTACTGAGAGTGCACCATATGCGGTGTGAAATACCGCACAGATGCGTAAG
GAGAAAATACCGCATCAGGCGCCATTCGCCATTCAGGCTGCGCAACTGTTGGGAAGGGCGATCGGTGCGG
GCCTCTTCGCTATTACGCCAGCTGGCGAAAGGGGGATGTGCTGCAAGGCGATTAAGTTGGGTAACGCCAG
GGTTTTCCCAGTCACGACGTTGTAAAACGACGGCCAGTGAATTCGGTACCGGATCCGAATCCGTACGTGC
GTTTAAGCGGTGCTAGAGCTGTCTACGACCAATTGAGCGGCCTCGGCACCGGGATTGTGAAAAAAAAAAG
GGTACCGGATCTGATTCCGTACGTGCGTTTAAGCGGTGCTAGAGCTGTCTACGACCAATTGAGCGGCCTC
GGCACCGGGATTGTGAAAAAAAAAAGGGTACCAGATCCGAATCCGTACGTGCGTTTAAGCGGTGCTAGAG
CTGTCTACGACCAATTGAGCGGCCTCGGCACCGGGATTGTGAAAAAAAAAAGGGTACCGGATCTGATTCC
GTACGTGCGTTTAAGCGGTGCTAGAGCTGTCTACGACCAATTGAGCGGCCTCGGCACCGGGATTGTGAAA
AAAAAAAGGGTACCAGATCCGAATCCGTACGTGCGTTTAAGCGGTGCTAGAGCTGTCTACGACCAATTGA
GCGGCCTCGGCACCGGGATTGTGAAAAAAAAAAGGGTACCGGATCTGATTCCGTACGTGCGTTTAAGC
Features (pLannotate 1.2.2; 10 found; start..end, strand, type, name):
    386..402     -  protein_bind   lac operator: The lac repressor binds to the lac operator to inhibit transcription in E. coli. This inhibition can be relieved by adding lactose or isopropyl-β-D-thiogalactopyranoside (IPTG). lac repressor encoded by lacI
    410..440     -  promoter       lac promoter: promoter for the E. coli lac operon
    455..476     -  protein_bind   CAP binding site: CAP binding activates transcription in the presence of cAMP. E. coli catabolite activator protein
    489..581     -  CDS            lacI (fragment): lac repressor; lacI; The lac repressor binds to the lac operator to inhibit transcription in E. coli. This inhibition can be relieved by adding lactose or isopropyl-β-D-thiogalactopyranoside (IPTG).
    764..1352    -  rep_origin     ori: high-copy-number ColE1/pMB1/pBR322/pUC origin of replication
   1523..2383    -  CDS            AmpR: β-lactamase; bla; confers resistance to ampicillin, carbenicillin, and related antibiotics
   2384..2488    -  promoter       AmpR promoter: bla
   2583..2618    +  CDS            rop (fragment): Rop protein, which maintains plasmids at low copy number; rop
   2720..2819    +  misc_feature   bom (fragment): basis of mobility region from pBR322
   2825..2982    -  CDS            lacZα (fragment): LacZα fragment of β-galactosidase; lacZ fragment
