[The description below was written by a language model from this plasmid's Addgene catalogue record and pLannotate feature annotations shown in this document.]
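Description:
Sticky-169ak-4X is a pUC19-based bacterial plasmid intended as a production vehicle for DNA fragments used in nucleosome preparation, rather than as an expression vector. It is propagated in E. coli from the high-copy ColE1/pUC-type origin and selected with ampicillin through the β-lactamase gene (AmpR) driven by its own bla promoter. The remaining annotated features are ordinary pUC19 backbone remnants: the lac promoter with its operator and CAP binding site, a partial lacZα coding region, and short fragments matching lacI, rop and the pBR322 bom region. None of these appears to have a functional role in the construct's purpose.

The payload was cloned between the HindIII and EcoRI sites of the pUC19 polylinker and can be read with the flanking M13 forward and reverse primer sites. The catalogue lists the plasmid as an empty backbone and does not describe the insert. The feature table does not annotate it either, which is expected for a non-coding nucleosome-positioning type of sequence. The sequenced record is 3,498 nt against a stated backbone of 2,710 bp, so several hundred base pairs are unannotated insert. The name suggests four tandem copies of a 169 bp fragment designed to be released with cohesive ("sticky") ends, but this is an inference from the name and size, not something the record states. The releasing restriction sites and the identity of the "ak" sequence variant are also not given.

In use, the plasmid would be amplified in bacteria at high copy and the fragment excised to supply defined DNA for reconstituting nucleosomes. This is in line with the associated work on engineering nucleosomes to build diverse chromatin assemblies.
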