Addgene plasmid #165412: Sticky-169ak-4X
Purpose: (Empty Backbone) DNA fragment production for nucleosome preparation
Depositing lab: Curt Davey. Depositing organization: Nanyang Technological University (NTU). Publication: Engineering nucleosomes for generating diverse chromatin assemblies. Adhireksan Z, Sharma D, Lee PL, Bao Q, Padavattan S, Shum WK, Davey GE, Davey CA. Nucleic Acids Res. 2021 Feb 15. pii: 6137298. doi: 10.1093/nar/gkab070. PubMed 33590100.
Backbone
  Vector backbone: pUC19
  Backbone manufacturer: Genscript
  Backbone size (bp): 2710
  Modifications to backbone: Cloned into the HindIII and EcoRI sites of the pUC19 vector
  Vector type: Bacterial vector for DNA production
Growth in bacteria
  Bacterial resistance: Ampicillin, 100 μg/mL
  Growth temperature: 37°C
  Growth strain: DH5alpha
  Copy number: High Copy
Gene/Insert
  Cloning method: Restriction Enzyme
  Sequencing primers: 5′ M13 fwd; 3′ M13 rev
Terms and licenses: Academic/Nonprofit Terms; Industry Terms: Not Available to Industry
Depositor comments: Please cite the following article in any publications where this construct is utilized: doi: 10.1093/nar/gkab070 Z. Adhireksan, D. Sharma, P.L. Lee, Q. Bao, S. Padavattan, W.K. Shum, G.E. Davey & C.A. Davey. (2021). Engineering Nucleosomes for Generating Diverse Chromatin Assemblies. Nucleic Acids Res.
How to cite: Sticky-169ak-4X was a gift from Curt Davey (Addgene plasmid # 165412 ; http://n2t.net/addgene:165412 ; RRID:Addgene_165412)
