>Addgene plasmid #165412 | Sticky-169ak-4X | depositor partial sequence | sequence record 321542 | 169ak is cloned into HindIII and EcoRI sites of pUC19 vector as 4 repeats (each repeat containg 2 half-sites)
AAGCTTAAAAAAAGATCTGGTACCCTTTTTTTTTTCACAATCCCGGTGCCGAGGCCGCTCAATTGGTCGT
AGACAGCTCTAGCACCGCTTAAACGCACGTACGGAATCAGATCCGGTACCCTTTTTTTTTTCACAATCCC
GGTGCCGAGGCCGCTCAATTGGTCGTAGACAGCTCTAGCACCGCTTAAACGCACGTACGGATTCGGATCT
GGTACCCTTTTTTTTTTCACAATCCCGGTGCCGAGGCCGCTCAATTGGTCGTAGACAGCTCTAGCACCGC
TTAAACGCACGTACGGAATCAGATCCGGTACCCTTTTTTTTTTCACAATCCCGGTGCCGAGGCCGCTCAA
TTGGTCGTAGACAGCTCTAGCACCGCTTAAACGCACGTACGGATTCGGATCTGGTACCCTTTTTTTTTTC
ACAATCCCGGTGCCGAGGCCGCTCAATTGGTCGTAGACAGCTCTAGCACCGCTTAAACGCACGTACGGAA
TCAGATCCGGTACCCTTTTTTTTTTCACAATCCCGGTGCCGAGGCCGCTCAATTGGTCGTAGACAGCTCT
AGCACCGCTTAAACGCACGTACGGATTCGGATCTGGTACCCTTTTTTTTTTCACAATCCCGGTGCCGAGG
CCGCTCAATTGGTCGTAGACAGCTCTAGCACCGCTTAAACGCACGTACGGAATCAGATCCGGTACCCTTT
TTTTTTTCACAATCCCGGTGCCGAGGCCGCTCAATTGGTCGTAGACAGCTCTAGCACCGCTTAAACGCAC
GTACGGATTCGGATCCGGTACCGAATTC
